>Addgene plasmid #107635 | Ddo_ifb | depositor full sequence | sequence record 202991 | Full Sequence
GGATCACATCTGATAAACCGTTCTTTGAGTATGAGTCGCTTTTTCCTCTCCTTTAGAATTTTGCAGAGTA
GTTAATATTTGAGCTCCAGTACCCCAATTACTCTCAGACAACTCAGCTTCACTTGATCCTTGAGGTTTTT
GACCCTTCGCCCAAATTTTATAGTATCTGTTTTTTCCTGTTGGTTCTAATATCGTTTTCGCTGGAATCAC
ATATTTTATAACGATTCTTCCATTATCAGTATTTCTATTTAATACGTATCCAGATATATCTTCTTGCTGT
GAACCTGTATTCTCAAGGATTATAAATTTTCCATCTGGAGAACATTCTTGTATTGTCACATTTCCTTTTG
CAGTCCTCTGAAACGAAGTTTTTGCAGACATTTCTCCTTTCACAACATTTGTAATCTGTGTTTTCGTCAT
TGGGGATGTATGTTGCTGACTAATCGTAGATCTGGTCATATGGTCAGTCAAATCCATACTATGACCTCCT
TGACTGAATTGAGCATCTTTACGGTTCACTCTGTATTCTTCTCCTTCAAGCATCTTCCTATAGGCTGCTA
TTTCAAGTTCCAAACTTAATTTGGCATCGAGTAAAAGTTGTAATTCCAAAACAATATTTTCTAATTCTGC
TTGACGATTCATCAATTCCTTTCTTAAATGAATCTTCTCTGATTCAAATTCTCTATGCTTTTCGTCTATT
TCTCGTTTAAGCATATCTAGCATTCGTTCAAGATCGTTGTTTCTTAACTCTAATTCAGGTAACCTATTTC
TCATTTCTACCAATTGTTCCTTTAATCTCGCATTTTCTTCCCTTAACTGAACTGTTTCAGCGCTTTCTTT
TGTTTGGGTCGTACGGAATTCTTGAATTTTAAGAGTGTATTGAGCTTCCATTTCCATTTGAAGAGTTTCC
ATTTTTCTATCATATTCATTTTGAATATCTCGTAAAGCTTGAGCCATTTCGTTTCTCCAGAAGTCTTTGC
TATCCGAAGCATCTTTATATATCAATGATGATAATTCTCGTATTTCTGATTCAAAGATTTTCTTCAAAAA
CTCAATCTGATCTAGAAGAGATTGAACTTCATTTTGAGCAGTAATATGTTCAAGTGTTTCTTTATCAAGA
TCCTTCTTCAGTTGATTTATTTCTTCTTTCAGTCTAAAAATTTCTTTATTGTCTCGAACCTTTTCTTCTT
CTAATCCAGCTAATCTTCTGCGAAGACTCGAAATTTCGTGTTCGTAATCGGAAAGTTGATTTGTCATTTT
ATCTATTGTTTCCTTATCGGAAATGTGGAGTTGATTCACATCATTTAATTCTATTTGAGCTTCTTGAATC
AAATCCTCTATTGAATTAATTCGCATTTCTAATTGCGCTTTTGAAGCTTCAGCTTGATCCAAAGACTTTC
TGAGTAACACCATGTCATTATCATACAGTGCTTTGATTCTTGCTGTCTCTTTTCCCCATTGGTCTTTTAA
ATCCATTAACTCCTCTGATAGTCGTTTATTTTCATCCTCCAGATGTCGCACTTTAT
Features (pLannotate 1.2.2; 1 found; start..end, strand, type, name):
    520..657     -  CDS            NEFL (fragment): NFL_COTJA - Protein inferred from homology: Swiss-Prot protein existence level 3. Neurofilaments usually contain three intermediate filament proteins: NEFL, NEFM, and NEFH which are involved in the maintenance of neuronal caliber. May additionally cooperate with the neuronal intermediate filament proteins to form neuronal filamentous networks (By similarity). From Coturnix japonica (Japanese quail) (Coturnix coturnix japonica).
