>Addgene plasmid #107635 | Ddo_ifb | addgene full sequence | sequence record 208803 | Addgene NGS Result
CAGGAAACAGCTATGACCATGTAATACGACTCACTATAGGGGATCCTCAAAAAACCCCTCAAGACCCGTT
TAGAGGCCCCAAGGGGTTATGTGGAAGTAATACGACTCACTATAGGGCGAATTGGGTACCGGGCCCGGCC
AATTCTACCCGAGCTTCACTTGATCCTTGAGGTTTTTGACCCTTCGCCCAAATTTTATAGTATCTGTTTT
TTCCTGTTGGTTCTAATATCGTTTTCGCTGGAATCACATATTTTATAACGATTCTTCCATTATCAGTATT
TCTATTTAATACGTATCCAGATATATCTTCTTGCTGTGAACCTGTATTCTCAAGGATTATAAATTTTCCA
TCTGGAGAACATTCTTGTATTGTCACATTTCCTTTTGCAGTCCTCTGAAACGAAGTTTTTGCAGACATTT
CTCCTTTCACAACATTTGTAATCTGTGTTTTCGTCATTGGGGATGTATGTTGCTGACTAATCGTAGATCT
GGTCATATGGTCAGTCAAATCCATACTATGACCTCCTTGACTGAATTGAGCATCTTTACGGTTCACTCTG
TATTCTTCTCCTTCAAGCATCTTCCTATAGGCTGCTATTTCAAGTTCCAAACTTAATTTGGCATCGAGTA
AAAGTTGTAATTCCAAAACAATATTTTCTAATTCTGCTTGACGATTCATCAATTCCTTTCTTAAATGAAT
CTTCTCTGATTCAAATTCTCTATGCTTTTCGTCTATTTCTCGTTTAAGCATATCTAGCATTCGTTCAAGA
TCGTTGTTTCTTAACTCTAATTCAGGTAACCTATTTCTCATTTCTACCAATTGTTCCTTTAATCTCGCAT
TTTCTTCCCTTAACTGAACTGTTTCAGCGCTTTCTTTTGTTTGGGTCGTACGGAATTCTTGAATTTTAAG
AGTGTATTGAGCTTCCATTTCCATTTGAAGAGTTTCCATTTTTCTATCATATTCATTTTGAATATCTCGT
AAAGCTTGAGCCATTTCGTTTCTCCAGAAGTCTTTGCTATCCGAAGCATCTTTATATATCAATGATGATA
ATTCTCGTATTTCTGATTCAAAGATTTTCTTCAAAAACTCAATCTGATCTAGAAGAGATTGAACTTCATT
TTGAGCAGTAATATGTTCAAGTGTTTCTTTATCAAGATCCTTCTTCAGTTGATTTATTTCTTCTTTCAGT
CTAAAAATTTCTTTATTGTCTCGAACCTTTTCTTCTTCTAATCCAGCTAATCTTCTGCGAAGACTCGAAA
TTTCGTGTTCGTAATCGGAAAGTTGATTTGTCATTTTATCTATTGTTTCCTTATCGGAAATGTGGAGTTG
ATTCACATCATTTAATTCTATTTGAGCTTCTTGAATCAAATCCTCTATTGAATTAATTCGCATTTCTAAT
TGCGCTTTTGAAGCTTCAGCTTGATCCAAAGACTTTCTGAGTAACACCATGTCATTATCATACAGTGCTT
TGATTCTTGCTGTCTCTTTTCCCCATTGGTCTTTTAAATCCATTAACTCCTCTGATAGTCGTTTATTTTC
ATCCTCCAGATGTCGCACTTTATCGGGATGGTAATGCCGCTAGCCATGGAACCGGTGGATCCACTAGTTC
TAGAGCGGCCGCCACCGCGGTGGAGCTCGAATTCATCGATGATATCAGATCTGCCGGTCTCCCTATAGTG
AGTCGTATTACTTCCTAGCATAACCCCTTGGGGCCTCTAAACGGGTCTTGAGGGGTTTTTTGCTTAAGAC
TGGCCGTCGTTTTACAACGTCGTGACTGGGAAAACATCCATGCTAGCGTTAACGCGAGAGTAGGGAACTG
CCAGGCATCAAATAAAACGAAAGGCTCAGTCGGAAGACTGGGCCTTTCGTTTTATCTGTTGTTTGTCGGT
GAACGCTCTCCTGAGTAGGACAAATCCGCCGGGAGCGGATTTGAACGTTGTGAAGCAACGGCCCGGAGGG
TGGCGGGCAGGACGCCCGCCATAAACTGCCAGGCATCAAACTAAGCAGAAGGCCATCCTGACGGATGGCC
TTTTTGCGTTTCTACAAACTCTTCCTGGCTAGCGGTACGCGTATTAATTGCGTTGCGCTCACTGCCCGCT
TTCCAGTCGGGAAACCTGTCGTGCCAGCTGCATTAATGAATCGGCCAACGCGCGGGGAGAGGCGGTTTGC
GTATTGGGCGCTCTTCCGCTTCCTCGCTCACTGACTCGCTGCGCTCGGTCGTTCGGCTGCGGCGAGCGGT
ATCAGCTCACTCAAAGGCGGTAATACGGTTATCCACAGAATCAGGGGATAACGCAGGAAAGAACATGTGA
GCAAAAGGCCAGCAAAAGGCCAGGAACCGTAAAAAGGCCGCGTTGCTGGCGTTTTTCCATAGGCTCCGCC
CCCCTGACGAGCATCACAAAAATCGACGCTCAAGTCAGAGGTGGCGAAACCCGACAGGACTATAAAGATA
CCAGGCGTTTCCCCCTGGAAGCTCCCTCGTGCGCTCTCCTGTTCCGACCCTGCCGCTTACCGGATACCTG
TCCGCCTTTCTCCCTTCGGGAAGCGTGGCGCTTTCTCATAGCTCACGCTGTAGGTATCTCAGTTCGGTGT
AGGTCGTTCGCTCCAAGCTGGGCTGTGTGCACGAACCCCCCGTTCAGCCCGACCGCTGCGCCTTATCCGG
TAACTATCGTCTTGAGTCCAACCCGGTAAGACACGACTTATCGCCACTGGCAGCAGCCACTGGTAACAGG
ATTAGCAGAGCGAGGTATGTAGGCGGTGCTACAGAGTTCTTGAAGTGGTGGCCTAACTACGGCTACACTA
GAAGAACAGTATTTGGTATCTGCGCTCTGCTGAAGCCAGTTACCTTCGGAAAAAGAGTTGGTAGCTCTTG
ATCCGGCAAACAAACCACCGCTGGTAGCGGTGGTTTTTTTGTTTGCAAGCAGCAGATTACGCGCAGAAAA
AAAGGATCTCAAGAAGATCCTTTGATCTTTTCTACGGGGTCTGACGCTCAGTGGAACGACGCGTAACTCA
CGTTAAGGGATTTTGGTCATGAGCTTGCGCCGTCCCGTCAAGTCAGCGTAATGCTCTGCCAGTGTTACAA
CCAATTAACCAATTCTGATTAGAAAAACTCATCGAGCATCAAATGAAACTGCAATTTATTCATATCAGGA
TTATCAATACCATATTTTTGAAAAAGCCGTTTCTGTAATGAAGGAGAAAACTCACCGAGGCAGTTCCATA
GGATGGCAAGATCCTGGTATCGGTCTGCGATTCCGACTCGTCCAACATCAATACAACCTATTAATTTCCC
CTCGTCAAAAATAAGGTTATCAAGTGAGAAATCACCATGAGTGACGACTGAATCCGGTGAGAATGGCAAA
AGTTTATGCATTTCTTTCCAGACTTGTTCAACAGGCCAGCCATTACGCTCGTCATCAAAATCACTCGCAT
CAACCAAACCGTTATTCATTCGTGATTGCGCCTGAGCGAGACGAAATACGCGATCGCTGTTAAAAGGACA
ATTACAAACAGGAATCGAATGCAACCGGCGCAGGAACACTGCCAGCGCATCAACAATATTTTCACCTGAA
TCAGGATATTCTTCTAATACCTGGAATGCTGTTTTTCCGGGGATCGCAGTGGTGAGTAACCATGCATCAT
CAGGAGTACGGATAAAATGCTTGATGGTCGGAAGAGGCATAAATTCCGTCAGCCAGTTTAGTCTGACCAT
CTCATCTGTAACATCATTGGCAACGCTACCTTTGCCATGTTTCAGAAACAACTCTGGCGCATCGGGCTTC
CCATACAAGCGATAGATTGTCGCACCTGATTGCCCGACATTATCGCGAGCCCATTTATACCCATATAAAT
CAGCATCCATGTTGGAATTTAATCGCGGCCTCGACGTTTCCCGTTGAATATGGCTCATAACACCCCTTGT
ATTACTGTTTATGTAAGCAGACAGTTTTATTGTTCATGATGATATATTTTTATCTTGTGCAATGTAACAT
CAGAGATTTTGAGACACGGGCCAGAGCTGC
Features (pLannotate 1.2.2; 12 found; start..end, strand, type, name):
     22..40      +  promoter       T7 promoter: promoter for bacteriophage T7 RNA polymerase
     48..91      -  terminator     T7 terminator (fragment): transcription terminator for bacteriophage T7 RNA polymerase
     98..116     +  promoter       T7 promoter: promoter for bacteriophage T7 RNA polymerase
   1592..1638    -  misc_feature   MCS (fragment): pBluescript multiple cloning site
   1672..1690    -  promoter       T7 promoter: promoter for bacteriophage T7 RNA polymerase
   1695..1742    +  terminator     T7 terminator: transcription terminator for bacteriophage T7 RNA polymerase
   1749..1785    +  CDS            lacZα (fragment): LacZα fragment of β-galactosidase; lacZ fragment
   1832..1875    -  terminator     rrnB T1 terminator: Escherichia coli rrnB; transcription terminator T1 from the E. coli rrnB gene
   2007..2034    +  terminator     rrnB T2 terminator: transcription terminator T2 from the E. coli rrnB gene
   2089..2181    -  CDS            lacI (fragment): lac repressor; lacI; The lac repressor binds to the lac operator to inhibit transcription in E. coli. This inhibition can be relieved by adding lactose or isopropyl-β-D-thiogalactopyranoside (IPTG).
   2364..2952    -  rep_origin     ori: high-copy-number ColE1/pMB1/pBR322/pUC origin of replication
   3099..3908    -  CDS            KanR: aminoglycoside phosphotransferase; aph(3')-Ia; confers resistance to kanamycin in bacteria or G418 (Geneticin®) in eukaryotes
