[The description below was written by a language model from this plasmid's Addgene catalogue record and pLannotate feature annotations shown in this document.]
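Description:
Ddo_ifb is a small bacterial plasmid built on the pPR-T4P backbone, a vector designed for planarian work in which a single cloned cDNA fragment can serve as template for both double-stranded RNA (RNAi) and in situ hybridization riboprobes. It carries a 1,526 bp fragment of the ifb gene from the planarian Dugesia dorotocephala, inserted by ligation-independent cloning. The plasmid is propagated in E. coli through a high-copy ColE1/pUC-type origin and selected with kanamycin via an aminoglycoside phosphotransferase (KanR) gene. The sequenced plasmid is 4,020 nt, slightly shorter than the sum of the stated backbone and insert sizes, as expected if the cloning step replaces a stuffer segment.

The insert lies in the unannotated interval between opposing T7 promoters, one reading forward on the upstream side and one reading in reverse on the downstream side. Each is backed by a T7 terminator oriented to stop transcription arriving from the opposite promoter. This convergent layout lets T7 RNA polymerase transcribe both strands to give complementary RNAs that anneal into dsRNA. An additional T7 promoter sits at the upstream edge, and remnants of a pBluescript multiple cloning site, lacZα, lacI and the rrnB T1/T2 terminators are backbone carry-over rather than functional payload. The depositor's sequence record covers only the insert; its single annotation is a short homology match, on the reverse strand, to a neurofilament light chain protein, consistent with ifb encoding an intermediate filament-type protein, although the record does not spell out the gene name. The plasmid was deposited alongside classroom activities exploring regeneration and stem cell biology in planarians.
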