Addgene plasmid #107635: Ddo_ifb
Purpose: In situ hybridization and RNAi studies in planarians
Depositing lab: Alejandro Sánchez. Depositing organization: Stowers Institute for Medical Research. Publication: Hands-On Classroom Activities for Exploring Regeneration and Stem Cell Biology with Planarians. Accorsi A, Williams MM, Ross EJ, Robb SMC, Elliott SA, Tu KC, Sanchez Alvarado A. The American Biology Teacher 79(3):208-223. Mar 2017. 10.1525/abt.2017.79.3.208.
Backbone
  Vector backbone: pPR-T4P
  Backbone size w/o insert (bp): 2636
  Vector type: RNAi ; In situ hybridization
Growth in bacteria
  Bacterial resistance: Kanamycin, 50 μg/mL
  Growth temperature: 37°C
  Growth strain: DH5alpha
  Copy number: Unknown
Gene/Insert
  Gene/Insert name: ifb
  Species: Dugesia dorotocephala
  Insert size (bp): 1526
  Cloning method: Ligation Independent Cloning
Terms and licenses: Academic/Nonprofit Terms; Industry Terms: Not Available to Industry
How to cite: Ddo_ifb was a gift from Alejandro Sánchez (Addgene plasmid # 107635 ; http://n2t.net/addgene:107635 ; RRID:Addgene_107635)
